>Addgene plasmid #159942 | AAV-Synapsin-NLS-YPET-optoNES-WPRE | addgene full sequence | sequence record 315047 | Addgene NGS Result
CCTGCAGGCAGCTGCGCGCTCGCTCGCTCACTGAGGCCGCCCGGGCGTCGGGCGACCTTTGGTCGCCCGG
CCTCAGTGAGCGAGCGAGCGCGCAGAGAGGGAGTGGCCAACTCCATCACTAGGGGTTCCTGCGGCCGCAC
GCGTGTGTCTAGACTGCAGAGGGCCCTGCGTATGAGTGCAAGTGGGTTTTAGGACCAGGATGAGGCGGGG
TGGGGGTGCCTACCTGACGACCGACCCCGACCCACTGGACAAGCACCCAACCCCCATTCCCCAAATTGCG
CATCCCCTATCAGAGAGGGGGAGGGGAAACAGGATGCGGCGAGGCGCGTGCGCACTGCCAGCTTCAGCAC
CGCGGACAGTGCCTTCGCCCCCGCCTGGCGGCGCGCGCCACCGCCGCCTCAGCACTGAAGGCGCGCTGAC
GTCACTCGCCGGTCCCCCGCAAACTCCCCTTCCCGGCCACCTTGGTCGCGTCCGCGCCGCCGCCGGCCCA
GCCGGACCGCACCACGCGAGGCGCGAGATAGGGGGGCACGGGCGCGACCATCTGCGCTGCGGCGCCGGCG
ACTCAGCGCTGCCTCAGTCTGCGGTGGGCAGCGGAGGAGTCGTGTCGTGCCTGAGAGCGCAGTCGAGAAG
GTACAGCTAGCCGCCACCATGGCCGCAGCAAAGCGCGTGAAGCTAGACCTACCGGTCGTGAGCAAGGGCG
AGGAGCTGTTCACCGGGGTGGTGCCCATCCTGGTCGAGCTGGACGGCGACGTAAACGGCCACAAGTTCAG
CGTGTCCGGCGAGGGCGAGGGCGATGCCACCTACGGCAAGCTGACCCTGAAGCTTCTATGCACCACCGGC
AAGCTGCCCGTGCCCTGGCCCACCCTCGTGACCACCCTGGGCTACGGCCTGCAGTGCTTCGCCCGCTACC
CCGACCACATGAAGCAGCACGACTTCTTCAAGTCCGCCATGCCCGAAGGCTACGTCCAGGAGCGCACCAT
CTTCTTCAAGGACGACGGCAACTACAAGACCCGCGCCGAGGTGAAGTTCGAGGGCGACACCCTGGTGAAC
CGCATCGAGCTGAAGGGCATCGACTTCAAGGAGGACGGCAACATCCTGGGGCACAAGCTGGAGTACAACT
ACAACAGCCACAACGTCTATATCACCGCCGACAAGCAGAAGAACGGCATCAAGGCCAACTTCAAGATCCG
CCACAACATCGAGGACGGCGGCGTGCAGCTCGCCGACCACTACCAGCAGAACACCCCCATCGGCGACGGC
CCCGTGCTGCTGCCCGACAACCACTACCTGAGCTACCAGTCCGCCCTGTTCAAAGACCCCAACGAGAAGC
GCGATCACATGGTCCTGCTGGAGTTCCTGACCGCCGCCGGGATCACTGAGGGCATGAACGAGCTGTACAA
GTCCGGACTCAGATCTCGAGCTCAAGCTTCGAATTCACTGGCAACAACACTGGAGAGAATCGAGAAAAAC
TTCGTCATCACCGACCCTAGACTGCCCGATAATCCTATCATCTTCGCCTCCGACTCATTTCTCCAGCTCA
CTGAGTACTCTCGGGAGGAAATTCTGGGCCGGAATTGCCGGTTCCTCCAGGGACCTGAAACCGATAGAGC
CACTGTCCGAAAAATCCGGGATGCCATCGACAATCAGACTGAGGTGACCGTCCAGCTCATCAATTACACC
AAATCTGGCAAAAAATTCTGGAACCTGTTCCACCTCCAGCCTATGAGAGATCAGAAGGGCGACGTCCAGT
ACTTTATTGGCGTCCAGCTGGATGGAACTGAACATGTGAGGGACGCTGCAGAACGAGAGGGCGTGATGCT
CATCAAAAAAACCGCCGAAAACATCGATGAGCTGCTGAAGGAGCTGGCCGACCTGAACCTGGACTAGGGA
TCCGCGGCCGCTAGATAACTGAAATCAACCTCTGGATTACAAAATTTGTGAAAGATTGACTGGTATTCTT
AACTATGTTGCTCCTTTTACGCTATGTGGATACGCTGCTTTAATGCCTTTGTATCATGCTATTGCTTCCC
GTATGGCCTTCATTTTCTCCTCCTTGTATAAATCCTGGTTGCTGTCTCTTTATGAGGAGTTGTGGCCCGT
TGTCAGGCAACGTGGCGTGGTGTGCACTGTGTTTGCTGACGCAACCCCCACTGGTTGGGGCATTGCCACC
ACCTGTCAGCTCCTTTCCGGGACTTTCGCTTTCCCCCTCCCTATTGCCACGGCGGAACTCATCGCCGCCT
GCCTTGCCCGCTGCTGGACAGGGGCTCGGCTGTTGGGCACTGACAATTCCGTGGTGTTGTCGGGGAAATC
ATCGTCCTTTCCTTGGCTGCTCGCCTATGTTGCCACCTGGATTCTGCGCGGGACGTCCTTCTGCTACGTC
CCTTCGGCCCTCAATCCAGCGGACCTTCCTTCCCGCGGCCTGCTGCCGGCTCTGCGGCCTCTTCCGCGTC
TTCGCCTTCGCCCTCAGACGAGTCGGATCTCCCTTTGGGCCGCCTCCCCGCATCGATTGTACCGCGGGCC
CGGGATCTACGGGTGGCATCCCTGTGACCCCTCCCCAGTGCCTCTCCTGGCCCTGGAAGTTGCCACTCCA
GTGCCCACCAGCCTTGTCCTAATAAAATTAAGTTGCATCATTTTGTCTGACTAGGTGTCCTTCTATAATA
TTATGGGGTGGAGGGGGGTGGTATGGAGCAAGGGGCAAGTTGGGAAGACAACCTGTAGGGCCTGCGGGGT
CTATTGGGAACCAAGCTGGAGTGCAGTGGCACAATCTTGGCTCACTGCAATCTCCGCCTCCTGGGTTCAA
GCGATTCTCCTGCCTCAGCCTCCCGAGTTGTTGGGATTCCAGGCATGCATGACCAGGCTCAGCTAATTTT
TGTTTTTTTGGTAGAGACGGGGTTTCACCATATTGGCCAGGCTGGTCTCCAACTCCTAATCTCAGGTGAT
CTACCCACCTTGGCCTCCCAAATTGCTGGGATTACAGGCGTGAACCACTGCTCCCTTCCCTGTCCTTCTG
ATTTTGTAGGTAACCACGTGCGGACCGAGCGGCCGCAGGAACCCCTAGTGATGGAGTTGGCCACTCCCTC
TCTGCGCGCTCGCTCGCTCACTGAGGCCGGGCGACCAAAGGTCGCCCGACGCCCGGGCTTTGCCCGGGCG
GCCTCAGTGAGCGAGCGAGCGCGCAGCTGCCTGCAGGGGCGCCTGATGCGGTATTTTCTCCTTACGCATC
TGTGCGGTATTTCACACCGCATA
[95 nt withheld, positions 3244-3338]
T
[46 nt withheld, positions 3340-3385]
C
[141 nt withheld, positions 3387-3527]
CCTTTGACGTTGGAGTCCACGTTCTTT
[37 nt withheld, positions 3555-3591]
ACTCTATCTCGGGCTATTCTTTTGATTTATAAGGGATTTTGCCGATTTCGGTCTATTGGTTAAAAAATGA
GCTGATTTAACAAAAATTTAACGCGAATTTTAACAAAATATTAACGTTTACAATTTTATGGTGCACTCTC
AGTACAATCTGCTCTGATGCCGCATAGTTAAGCCAGCCCCGACACCCGCCAACACCCGCTGACGCGCCCT
GACGGGCTTGTCTGCTCCCGGCATCCGCTTACAGACAAGCTGTGACCGTCTCCGGGAGCTGCATGTGTCA
GAGGTTTTCACCGTCATCACCGAAACGCGCGAGACGAAAGGGCCTCGTGATACGCCTATTTTTATAGGTT
AATGTCATGATAATAATGGTTTCTTAGACGTCAGGTGGCACTTTTCGGGGAAATGTGCGCGGAACCCCTA
TTTGTTTATTTTTCTAAATACATTCAAATATGTATCCGCTCATGAGACAATAACCCTGATAAATGCTTCA
ATAATATTGAAAAAGGAAGAGTATGAGTATTCAACATTTCCGTGTCGCCCTTATTCCCTTTTTTGCGGCA
TTTTGCCTTCCTGTTTTTGCTCACCCAGAAACGCTGGTGAAAGTAAAAGATGCTGAAGATCAGTTGGGTG
CACGAGTGGGTTACATCGAACTGGATCTCAACAGCGGTAAGATCCTTGAGAGTTTTCGCCCCGAAGAACG
TTTTCCAATGATGAGCACTTTTAAAGTTCTGCTATGTGGCGCGGTATTATCCCGTATTGACGCCGGGCAA
GAGCAACTCGGTCGCCGCATACACTATTCTCAGAATGACTTGGTTGAGTACTCACCAGTCACAGAAAAGC
ATCTTACGGATGGCATGACAGTAAGAGAATTATGCAGTGCTGCCATAACCATGAGTGATAACACTGCGGC
CAACTTACTTCTGACAACGATCGGAGGACCGAAGGAGCTAACCGCTTTTTTGCACAACATGGGGGATCAT
GTAACTCGCCTTGATCGTTGGGAACCGGAGCTGAATGAAGCCATACCAAACGACGAGCGTGACACCACGA
TGCCTGTAGCAATGGCAACAACGTTGCGCAAACTATTAACTGGCGAACTACTTACTCTAGCTTCCCGGCA
ACAATTAATAGACTGGATGGAGGCGGATAAAGTTGCAGGACCACTTCTGCGCTCGGCCCTTCCGGCTGGC
TGGTTTATTGCTGATAAATCTGGAGCCGGTGAGCGTGGGTCTCGCGGTATCATTGCAGCACTGGGGCCAG
ATGGTAAGCCCTCCCGTATCGTAGTTATCTACACGACGGGGAGTCAGGCAACTATGGATGAACGAAATAG
ACAGATCGCTGAGATAGGTGCCTCACTGATTAAGCATTGGTAACTGTCAGACCAAGTTTACTCATATATA
CTTTAGATTGATTTAAAACTTCATTTTTAATTTAAAAGGATCTAGGTGAAGATCCTTTTTGATAATCTCA
TGACCAAAATCCCTTAACGTGAGTTTTCGTTCCACTGAGCGTCAGACCCCGTAGAAAAGATCAAAGGATC
TTCTTGAGATCCTTTTTTTCTGCGCGTAATCTGCTGCTTGCAAACAAAAAAACCACCGCTACCAGCGGTG
GTTTGTTTGCCGGATCAAGAGCTACCAACTCTTTTTCCGAAGGTAACTGGCTTCAGCAGAGCGCAGATAC
CAAATACTGTTCTTCTAGTGTAGCCGTAGTTAGGCCACCACTTCAAGAACTCTGTAGCACCGCCTACATA
CCTCGCTCTGCTAATCCTGTTACCAGTGGCTGCTGCCAGTGGCGATAAGTCGTGTCTTACCGGGTTGGAC
TCAAGACGATAGTTACCGGATAAGGCGCAGCGGTCGGGCTGAACGGGGGGTTCGTGCACACAGCCCAGCT
TGGAGCGAACGACCTACACCGAACTGAGATACCTACAGCGTGAGCTATGAGAAAGCGCCACGCTTCCCGA
AGGGAGAAAGGCGGACAGGTATCCGGTAAGCGGCAGGGTCGGAACAGGAGAGCGCACGAGGGAGCTTCCA
GGGGGAAACGCCTGGTATCTTTATAGTCCTGTCGGGTTTCGCCACCTCTGACTTGAGCGTCGATTTTTGT
GATGCTCGTCAGGGGGGCGGAGCCTATGGAAAAACGCCAGCAACGCGGCCTTTTTACGGTTCCTGGCCTT
TTGCTGGCCTTTTGCTCACATGT
Features (pLannotate 1.2.2; 17 found; start..end, strand, type, name):
     12..39      +  repeat_region  AAV2 ITR (fragment): inverted terminal repeat of adeno-associated virus serotype 2 inverted
     68..95      +  repeat_region  AAV2 ITR (fragment): inverted terminal repeat of adeno-associated virus serotype 2 inverted
    175..622     +  promoter       hSyn promoter: human synapsin I promoter; confers neuron-specific expression (Kügler et al., 2003)
    688..1401    +  CDS            YPet: YPet is a basic (constitutively fluorescent) yellow fluorescent protein published in 2005, derived from Aequorea victoria. It has moderate acid sensitivity.
   1402..1436    +  misc_feature   MCS (fragment): multiple cloning site
   1459..1776    +  CDS            miniSOG: miniSOG is a basic (constitutively fluorescent) cyan fluorescent protein published in 2011, derived from Arabidopsis thaliana. It requires the cofactor flavin for fluorescence.
   1913..2501    +  misc_feature   WPRE: woodchuck hepatitis virus posttranscriptional regulatory element
   2509..2527    +  misc_feature   MCS (fragment): multiple cloning site
   2531..3007    +  polyA_signal   hGH poly(A) signal: human growth hormone polyadenylation signal
   3047..3187    +  repeat_region  AAV2 ITR: inverted terminal repeat of adeno-associated virus serotype 2 inverted
   3192..3243    -  misc_feature   bom (fragment): basis of mobility region from pBR322
   3262..3717    +  rep_origin     f1 ori (sequence partly withheld): f1 bacteriophage origin of replication; arrow indicates direction of (+) strand synthesis
   3718..3767    -  misc_feature   bom (fragment): basis of mobility region from pBR322
   3869..3904    -  CDS            rop (fragment): Rop protein, which maintains plasmids at low copy number; rop
   3999..4103    +  promoter       AmpR promoter: bla
   4104..4964    +  CDS            AmpR: β-lactamase; bla; confers resistance to ampicillin, carbenicillin, and related antibiotics
   5135..5723    +  rep_origin     ori: high-copy-number ColE1/pMB1/pBR322/pUC origin of replication
