[The description below was written by a language model from this plasmid's Addgene catalogue record and pLannotate feature annotations shown in this document.]
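Description:
AAV-Synapsin-NLS-YPET-optoNES-WPRE is an adeno-associated virus transfer plasmid for neuron-directed mammalian expression of a light-controlled nuclear export reporter. In bacteria it is maintained through a high-copy ColE1/pUC-type origin and selected with ampicillin via the β-lactamase gene. An f1 phage origin is also present in the backbone. The expression cassette is flanked by AAV2 inverted terminal repeats, which allow it to be packaged into recombinant AAV particles. The annotation finds a full ITR downstream of the cassette but only short ITR fragments upstream. This may reflect the difficulty of sequencing and annotating these repeats rather than a true truncation. The recombination-reduced growth strain listed is consistent with the need to preserve ITRs.

Expression is driven by the human synapsin I promoter, which restricts transcription to neurons. The roughly 1.25 kb synthetic insert encodes a nuclear localisation signal, the yellow fluorescent protein YPet and an "optoNES" module, joined through short modular cloning-site linkers. The NLS itself is not annotated in the feature table. The region downstream of YPet is called as miniSOG, a protein derived from a plant phototropin LOV2 domain. Given the associated work on LOV2-based actuators, this hit most likely marks the LOV2 photosensory core of optoNES rather than miniSOG proper. In such designs, blue light typically exposes a caged nuclear export signal, shifting the fusion from nucleus to cytoplasm, with YPet reporting localisation. A WPRE enhances transcript stability and expression, and a human growth hormone polyadenylation signal terminates the message. The stated purpose is optical regulation of nuclear export.
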