Addgene plasmid #159942: AAV-Synapsin-NLS-YPET-optoNES-WPRE
Purpose: optical regulation of nuclear export
Depositing lab: Michael Courtney. Depositing organization: Turku Bioscience Centre. Publication: Resonance energy transfer sensitises and monitors in situ switching of LOV2-based optogenetic actuators. Li LL, Klein FM, Li Greci L, Popinigis A, Freudenberg F, Courtney MJ. Nat Commun. 2020 Oct 9;11(1):5107. doi: 10.1038/s41467-020-18816-8. PubMed 33037199.
Backbone
  Vector backbone: AAV
  Backbone size w/o insert (bp): 4543
  Vector type: Mammalian Expression, AAV
Growth in bacteria
  Bacterial resistance: Ampicillin, 100 μg/mL
  Growth temperature: 37°C
  Growth strain: NEB Stable
  Copy number: High Copy
Gene/Insert
  Gene/Insert name: NLS-YPET-optoNES
  Species: Synthetic
  Insert size (bp): 1250
  Mutation: synthetic
  Promoter: hSyn1
  Cloning method: Restriction Enzyme; 5′ cloning site multiple; modular (not destroyed); 3′ cloning site multiple; modular (unknown if destroyed)
  Sequencing primers: 5′ 3'Syn-fwd; 3′ WPRE-
Terms and licenses: Academic/Nonprofit Terms; Industry Terms: Not Available to Industry
Depositor comments: Constructs are multipart, modular and generated iteratively.
How to cite: AAV-Synapsin-NLS-YPET-optoNES-WPRE was a gift from Michael Courtney (Addgene plasmid # 159942 ; http://n2t.net/addgene:159942 ; RRID:Addgene_159942)
